>Addgene plasmid #116701 | pHAGE-TGFBR2-R190H | addgene full sequence | sequence record 250551 | Addgene NGS Result
TGGAAGGGCTAATTCACTCCCAAAGAAGACAAGATATCCTTGATCTGTGGATCTACCACACACAAGGCTA
CTTCCCTGATTAGCAGAACTACACACCAGGGCCAGGGGTCAGATATCCACTGACCTTTGGATGGTGCTAC
AAGCTAGTACCAGTTGAGCCAGATAAGGTAGAAGAGGCCAATAAAGGAGAGAACACCAGCTTGTTACACC
CTGTGAGCCTGCATGGGATGGATGACCCGGAGAGAGAAGTGTTAGAGTGGAGGTTTGACAGCCGCCTAGC
ATTTCATCACGTGGCCCGAGAGCTGCATCCGGAGTACTTCAAGAACTGCTGATATCGAGCTTGCTACAAG
GGACTTTCCGCTGGGGACTTTCCAGGGAGGCGTGGCCTGGGCGGGACTGGGGAGTGGCGAGCCCTCAGAT
CCTGCATATAAGCAGCTGCTTTTTGCCTGTACTGGGTCTCTCTGGTTAGACCAGATCTGAGCCTGGGAGC
TCTCTGGCTAACTAGGGAACCCACTGCTTAAGCCTCAATAAAGCTTGCCTTGAGTGCTTCAAGTAGTGTG
TGCCCGTCTGTTGTGTGACTCTGGTAACTAGAGATCCCTCAGACCCTTTTAGTCAGTGTGGAAAATCTCT
AGCAGTGGCGCCCGAACAGGGACTTGAAAGCGAAAGGGAAACCAGAGGAGCTCTCTCGACGCAGGACTCG
GCTTGCTGAAGCGCGCACGGCAAGAGGCGAGGGGCGGCGACTGGTGAGTACGCCAAAAATTTTGACTAGC
GGAGGCTAGAAGGAGAGAGATGGGTGCGAGAGCGTCAGTATTAAGCGGGGGAGAATTAGATCGCGATGGG
AAAAAATTCGGTTAAGGCCAGGGGGAAAGAAAAAATATAAATTAAAACATATAGTATGGGCAAGCAGGGA
GCTAGAACGATTCGCAGTTAATCCTGGCCTGTTAGAAACATCAGAAGGCTGTAGACAAATACTGGGACAG
CTACAACCATCCCTTCAGACAGGATCAGAAGAACTTAGATCATTATATAATACAGTAGCAACCCTCTATT
GTGTGCATCAAAGGATAGAGATAAAAGACACCAAGGAAGCTTTAGACAAGATAGAGGAAGAGCAAAACAA
AAGTAAGACCACCGCACAGCAAGCGGCCGGCCGCTGATCTTCAGACCTGGAGGAGGAGATATGAGGGACA
ATTGGAGAAGTGAATTATATAAATATAAAGTAGTAAAAATTGAACCATTAGGAGTAGCACCCACCAAGGC
AAAGAGAAGAGTGGTGCAGAGAGAAAAAAGAGCAGTGGGAATAGGAGCTTTGTTCCTTGGGTTCTTGGGA
GCAGCAGGAAGCACTATGGGCGCAGCGTCAATGACGCTGACGGTACAGGCCAGACAATTATTGTCTGGTA
TAGTGCAGCAGCAGAACAATTTGCTGAGGGCTATTGAGGCGCAACAGCATCTGTTGCAACTCACAGTCTG
GGGCATCAAGCAGCTCCAGGCAAGAATCCTGGCTGTGGAAAGATACCTAAAGGATCAACAGCTCCTGGGG
ATTTGGGGTTGCTCTGGAAAACTCATTTGCACCACTGCTGTGCCTTGGAATGCTAGTTGGAGTAATAAAT
CTCTGGAACAGATTTGGAATCACACGACCTGGATGGAGTGGGACAGAGAAATTAACAATTACACAAGCTT
AATACACTCCTTAATTGAAGAATCGCAAAACCAGCAAGAAAAGAATGAACAAGAATTATTGGAATTAGAT
AAATGGGCAAGTTTGTGGAATTGGTTTAACATAACAAATTGGCTGTGGTATATAAAATTATTCATAATGA
TAGTAGGAGGCTTGGTAGGTTTAAGAATAGTTTTTGCTGTACTTTCTATAGTGAATAGAGTTAGGCAGGG
ATATTCACCATTATCGTTTCAGACCCACCTCCCAACCCCGAGGGGACCCGACAGGCCCGAAGGAATAGAA
GAAGAAGGTGGAGAGAGAGACAGAGACAGATCCATTCGATTAGTGAACGGATCTCGACGGTATCGCCGAA
TTCACAAATGGCAGTATTCATCCACAATTTTAAAAGAAAAGGGGGGATTGGGGGGTACAGTGCAGGGGAA
AGAATAGTAGACATAATAGCAACAGACATACAAACTAAAGAATTACAAAAACAAATTACAAAAATTCAAA
ATTTTCGGGTTTATTACAGGGACAGCAGAGATCCAGTTTGGACTAGTCGTGAGGCTCCGGTGCCCGTCAG
TGGGCAGAGCGCACATCGCCCACAGTCCCCGAGAAGTTGGGGGGAGGGGTCGGCAATTGAACCGGTGCCT
AGAGAAGGTGGCGCGGGGTAAACTGGGAAAGTGATGTCGTGTACTGGCTCCGCCTTTTTCCCGAGGGTGG
GGGAGAACCGTATATAAGTGCAGTAGTCGCCGTGAACGTTCTTTTTCGCAACGGGTTTGCCGCCAGAACA
CAGGTAAGTGCCGTGTGTGGTTCCCGCGGGCCTGGCCTCTTTACGGGTTATGGCCCTTGCGTGCCTTGAA
TTACTTCCACCTGGCTGCAGTACGTGATTCTTGATCCCGAGCTTCGGGTTGGAAGTGGGTGGGAGAGTTC
GAGGCCTTGCGCTTAAGGAGCCCCTTCGCCTCGTGCTTGAGTTGAGGCCTGGCCTGGGCGCTGGGGCCGC
CGCGTGCGAATCTGGTGGCACCTTCGCGCCTGTCTCGCTGCTTTCGATAAGTCTCTAGCCATTTAAAATT
TTTGATGACCTGCTGCGACGCTTTTTTTCTGGCAAGATAGTCTTGTAAATGCGGGCCAAGATCTGCACAC
TGGTATTTCGGTTTTTGGGGCCGCGGGCGGCGACGGGGCCCGTGCGTCCCAGCGCACATGTTCGGCGAGG
CGGGGCCTGCGAGCGCGGCCACCGAGAATCGGACGGGGGTAGTCTCAAGCTGGCCGGCCTGCTCTGGTGC
CTGGCCTCGCGCCGCCGTGTATCGCCCCGCCCTGGGCGGCAAGGCTGGCCCGGTCGGCACCAGTTGCGTG
AGCGGAAAGATGGCCGCTTCCCGGCCCTGCTGCAGGGAGCTCAAAATGGAGGACGCGGCGCTCGGGAGAG
CGGGCGGGTGAGTCACCCACACAAAGGAAAAGGGCCTTTCCGTCCTCAGCCGTCGCTTCATGTGACTCCA
CGGAGTACCGGGCGCCGTCCAGGCACCTCGATTAGTTCTCGAGCTTTTGGAGTACGTCGTCTTTAGGTTG
GGGGGAGGGGTTTTATGCGATGGAGTTTCCCCACACTGAGTGGGTGGAGACTGAAGTTAGGCCAGCTTGG
CACTTGATGTAATTCTCCTTGGAATTTGCCCTTTTTGAGTTTGGATCTTGGTTCATTCTCAAGCCTCAGA
CAGTGGTTCAAAGTTTTTTTCTTCCATTTCAGGTGTCGTGAAGCGGCCCTGCAGATATCAACAAGTTTGT
ACAAAAAAGCAGGCACCATGGGTCGGGGGCTGCTCAGGGGCCTGTGGCCGCTGCACATCGTCCTGTGGAC
GCGTATCGCCAGCACGATCCCACCGCACGTTCAGAAGTCGGTTAATAACGACATGATAGTCACTGACAAC
AACGGTGCAGTCAAGTTTCCACAACTGTGTAAATTTTGTGATGTGAGATTTTCCACCTGTGACAACCAGA
AATCCTGCATGAGCAACTGCAGCATCACCTCCATCTGTGAGAAGCCACAGGAAGTCTGTGTGGCTGTATG
GAGAAAGAATGACGAGAACATAACACTAGAGACAGTTTGCCATGACCCCAAGCTCCCCTACCATGACTTT
ATTCTGGAAGATGCTGCTTCTCCAAAGTGCATTATGAAGGAAAAAAAAAAGCCTGGTGAGACTTTCTTCA
TGTGTTCCTGTAGCTCTGATGAGTGCAATGACAACATCATCTTCTCAGAAGAATATAACACCAGCAATCC
TGACTTGTTGCTAGTCATATTTCAAGTGACAGGCATCAGCCTCCTGCCACCACTGGGAGTTGCCATATCT
GTCATCATCATCTTCTACTGCTACCACGTTAACCGGCAGCAGAAGCTGAGTTCAACCTGGGAAACCGGCA
AGACGCGGAAGCTCATGGAGTTCAGCGAGCACTGTGCCATCATCCTGGAAGATGACCGCTCTGACATCAG
CTCCACGTGTGCCAACAACATCAACCACAACACAGAGCTGCTGCCCATTGAGCTGGACACCCTGGTGGGG
AAAGGTCGCTTTGCTGAGGTCTATAAGGCCAAGCTGAAGCAGAACACTTCAGAGCAGTTTGAGACAGTGG
CAGTCAAGATCTTTCCCTATGAGGAGTATGCCTCTTGGAAGACAGAGAAGGACATCTTCTCAGACATCAA
TCTGAAGCATGAGAACATACTCCAGTTCCTGACGGCTGAGGAGCGGAAGACGGAGTTGGGGAAACAATAC
TGGCTGATCACCGCCTTCCACGCCAAGGGCAACCTACAGGAGTACCTGACGCGGCATGTCATCAGCTGGG
AGGACCTGCGCAAGCTGGGCAGCTCCCTCGCCCGGGGGATTGCTCACCTCCACAGTGATCACACTCCATG
TGGGAGGCCCAAGATGCCCATCGTGCACAGGGACCTCAAGAGCTCCAATATCCTCGTGAAGAACGACCTA
ACCTGCTGCCTGTGTGACTTTGGGCTTTCCCTGCGTCTGGACCCTACTCTGTCTGTGGATGACCTGGCTA
ACAGTGGGCAGGTGGGAACTGCAAGATACATGGCTCCAGAAGTCCTAGAATCCAGGATGAATTTGGAGAA
TGTTGAGTCCTTCAAGCAGACCGATGTCTACTCCATGGCTCTGGTGCTCTGGGAAATGACATCTCGCTGT
AATGCAGTGGGAGAAGTAAAAGATTATGAGCCTCCATTTGGTTCCAAGGTGCGGGAGCACCCCTGTGTCG
AAAGCATGAAGGACAACGTGTTGAGAGATCGAGGGCGACCAGAAATTCCCAGCTTCTGGCTCAACCACCA
GGGCATCCAGATGGTGTGTGAGACGTTGACTGAGTGCTGGGACCACGACCCAGAGGCCCGTCTCACAGCC
CAGTGTGTGGCAGAACGCTTCAGTGAGCTGGAGCATCTGGACAGGCTCTCGGGGAGGAGCTGCTCGGAGG
AGAAGATTCCTGAAGACGGCTCCCTAAACACTACCAAATAGAACCCAGCTTTCTTGTACAAAGTGGTTGA
TATCCAGCACAGTGGCGGCCGCTCGAGTCTAGAGGGCCCGCGGTTCGAAGGTAAGCCTATCCCTAACCCT
CTCCTCGGTCTCGATTCTACGCGTACCGGTTAGTAATGAGATCCCTCCCCCCCCCCTAACGTTACTGGCC
GAAGCCGCTTGGAATAAGGCCGGTGTGCGTTTGTCTATATGTTATTTTCCACCATATTGCCGTCTTTTGG
CAATGTGAGGGCCCGGAAACCTGGCCCTGTCTTCTTGACGAGCATTCCTAGGGGTCTTTCCCCTCTCGCC
AAAGGAATGCAAGGTCTGTTGAATGTCGTGAAGGAAGCAGTTCCTCTGGAAGCTTCTTGAAGACAAACAA
CGTCTGTAGCGACCCTTTGCAGGCAGCGGAACCCCCCACCTGGCGACAGGTGCCTCTGCGGCCAAAAGCC
ACGTGTATAAGATACACCTGCAAAGGCGGCACAACCCCAGTGCCACGTTGTGAGTTGGATAGTTGTGGAA
AGAGTCAAATGGCTCTCCTCAAGCGTATTCAACAAGGGGCTGAAGGATGCCCAGAAGGTACCCCATTGTA
TGGGATCTGATCTGGGGCCTCGGTGCACATGCTTTACATGTGTTTAGTCGAGGTTAAAAAAACGTCTAGG
CCCCCCGAACCACGGGGACGTGGTTTTCCTTTGAAAAACACGATGATAATATGGCCACACATATGGTGAG
CAAGGGCGAGGAGCTGTTCACCGGGGTGGTGCCCATCCTGGTCGAGCTGGACGGCGACGTAAACGGCCAC
AAGTTCAGCGTGTCCGGCGAGGGCGAGGGCGATGCCACCTACGGCAAGCTGACCCTGAAGTTCATCTGCA
CCACCGGCAAGCTGCCCGTGCCCTGGCCCACCCTCGTGACCACCCTGACCTACGGCGTGCAGTGCTTCAG
CCGCTACCCCGACCACATGAAGCAGCACGACTTCTTCAAGTCCGCCATGCCCGAAGGCTACGTCCAGGAG
CGCACCATCTTCTTCAAGGACGACGGCAACTACAAGACCCGCGCCGAGGTGAAGTTCGAGGGCGACACCC
TGGTGAACCGCATCGAGCTGAAGGGCATCGACTTCAAGGAGGACGGCAACATCCTGGGGCACAAGCTGGA
GTACAACTACAACAGCCACAACGTCTATATCATGGCCGACAAGCAGAAGAACGGCATCAAGGTGAACTTC
AAGATCCGCCACAACATCGAGGACGGCAGCGTGCAGCTCGCCGACCACTACCAGCAGAACACCCCCATCG
GCGACGGCCCCGTGCTGCTGCCCGACAACCACTACCTGAGCACCCAGTCCGCCCTGAGCAAAGACCCCAA
CGAGAAGCGCGATCACATGGTCCTGCTGGAGTTCGTGACCGCCGCCGGGATCACTCTCGGCATGGACGAG
CTGTACAAGTAAATCGATAGATCCTAATCAACCTCTGGATTACAAAATTTGTGAAAGATTGACTGGTATT
CTTAACTATGTTGCTCCTTTTACGCTATGTGGATACGCTGCTTTAATGCCTTTGTATCATGCTATTGCTT
CCCGTATGGCTTTCATTTTCTCCTCCTTGTATAAATCCTGGTTGCTGTCTCTTTATGAGGAGTTGTGGCC
CGTTGTCAGGCAACGTGGCGTGGTGTGCACTGTGTTTGCTGACGCAACCCCCACTGGTTGGGGCATTGCC
ACCACCTGTCAGCTCCTTTCCGGGACTTTCGCTTTCCCCCTCCCTATTGCCACGGCGGAACTCATCGCCG
CCTGCCTTGCCCGCTGCTGGACAGGGGCTCGGCTGTTGGGCACTGACAATTCCGTGGTGTTGTCGGGGAA
ATCATCGTCCTTTCCTTGGCTGCTCGCCTGTGTTGCCACCTGGATTCTGCGCGGGACGTCCTTCTGCTAC
GTCCCTTCGGCCCTCAATCCAGCGGACCTTCCTTCCCGCGGCCTGCTGCCGGCTCTGCGGCCTCTTCCGC
GTCTTCGCCTTCGCCCTCAGACGAGTCGGATCTCCCTTTGGGCCGCCTCCCCGCCTGAGATCCTTTAAGA
CCAATGACTTACAAGGCAGCTGTAGATCTTAGCCACTTTTTAAAAGAAAAGGGGGGACTGGAAGGGCTAA
TTCACTCCCAACGAAGACAAGATCTGCTTTTTGCTTGTACTGGGTCTCTCTGGTTAGACCAGATCTGAGC
CTGGGAGCTCTCTGGCTAACTAGGGAACCCACTGCTTAAGCCTCAATAAAGCTTGCCTTGAGTGCTTCAA
GTAGTGTGTGCCCGTCTGTTGTGTGACTCTGGTAACTAGAGATCCCTCAGACCCTTTTAGTCAGTGTGGA
AAATCTCTAGCAGTAGTAGTTCATGTCATCTTATTATTCAGTATTTATAACTTGCAAAGAAATGAATATC
AGAGAGTGAGAGGCCCGGGTTAATTAAGGAAAGGGCTAGATCATTCTTGAAGACGAAAGGGCCTCGTGAT
ACGCCTATTTTTATAGGTTAATGTCATGATAATAATGGTTTCTTAGACGTCAGGTGGCACTTTTCGGGGA
AATGTGCGCGGAACCCCTATTTGTTTATTTTTCTAAATACATTCAAATATGTATCCGCTCATGAGACAAT
AACCCTGATAAATGCTTCAATAATATTGAAAAAGGAAGAGTATGAGTATTCAACATTTCCGTGTCGCCCT
TATTCCCTTTTTTGCGGCATTTTGCCTTCCTGTTTTTGCTCACCCAGAAACGCTGGTGAAAGTAAAAGAT
GCTGAAGATCAGTTGGGTGCACGAGTGGGTTACATCGAACTGGATCTCAACAGCGGTAAGATCCTTGAGA
GTTTTCGCCCCGAAGAACGTTTTCCAATGATGAGCACTTTTAAAGTTCTGCTATGTGGCGCGGTATTATC
CCGTGTTGACGCCGGGCAAGAGCAACTCGGTCGCCGCATACACTATTCTCAGAATGACTTGGTTGAGTAC
TCACCAGTCACAGAAAAGCATCTTACGGATGGCATGACAGTAAGAGAATTATGCAGTGCTGCCATAACCA
TGAGTGATAACACTGCGGCCAACTTACTTCTGACAACGATCGGAGGACCGAAGGAGCTAACCGCTTTTTT
GCACAACATGGGGGATCATGTAACTCGCCTTGATCGTTGGGAACCGGAGCTGAATGAAGCCATACCAAAC
GACGAGCGTGACACCACGATGCCTGTAGCAATGGCAACAACGTTGCGCAAACTATTAACTGGCGAACTAC
TTACTCTAGCTTCCCGGCAACAATTAATAGACTGGATGGAGGCGGATAAAGTTGCAGGACCACTTCTGCG
CTCGGCCCTTCCGGCTGGCTGGTTTATTGCTGATAAATCTGGAGCCGGTGAGCGTGGGTCTCGCGGTATC
ATTGCAGCACTGGGGCCAGATGGTAAGCCCTCCCGTATCGTAGTTATCTACACGACGGGGAGTCAGGCAA
CTATGGATGAACGAAATAGACAGATCGCTGAGATAGGTGCCTCACTGATTAAGCATTGGTAACTGTCAGA
CCAAGTTTACTCATATATACTTTAGATTGATTTAAAACTTCATTTTTAATTTAAAAGGATCTAGGTGAAG
ATCCTTTTTGATAATCTCATGACCAAAATCCCTTAACGTGAGTTTTCGTTCCACTGAGCGTCAGACCCCG
TAGAAAAGATCAAAGGATCTTCTTGAGATCCTTTTTTTCTGCGCGTAATCTGCTGCTTGCAAACAAAAAA
ACCACCGCTACCAGCGGTGGTTTGTTTGCCGGATCAAGAGCTACCAACTCTTTTTCCGAAGGTAACTGGC
TTCAGCAGAGCGCAGATACCAAATACTGTTCTTCTAGTGTAGCCGTAGTTAGGCCACCACTTCAAGAACT
CTGTAGCACCGCCTACATACCTCGCTCTGCTAATCCTGTTACCAGTGGCTGCTGCCAGTGGCGATAAGTC
GTGTCTTACCGGGTTGGACTCAAGACGATAGTTACCGGATAAGGCGCAGCGGTCGGGCTGAACGGGGGGT
TCGTGCACACAGCCCAGCTTGGAGCGAACGACCTACACCGAACTGAGATACCTACAGCGTGAGCTATGAG
AAAGCGCCACGCTTCCCGAAGGGAGAAAGGCGGACAGGTATCCGGTAAGCGGCAGGGTCGGAACAGGAGA
GCGCACGAGGGAGCTTCCAGGGGGAAACGCCTGGTATCTTTATAGTCCTGTCGGGTTTCGCCACCTCTGA
CTTGAGCGTCGATTTTTGTGATGCTCGTCAGGGGGGCGGAGCCTATGGAAAAACGCCAGCAACGCGGCCT
TTTTACGGTTCCTGGCCTTTTGCTGGCCTTTTGCTCACATGTTCTTTCCTGCGTTATCCCCTGATTCTGT
GGATAACCGTATTACCGCCTTTGAGTGAGCTGATACCGCTCGCCGCAGCCGAACGACCGAGCGCAGCGAG
TCAGTGAGCGAGGAAGCGGAAGAGCGCCCAATACGCAAACCGCCTCTCCCCGCGCGTTGGCCGATTCATT
AATGCAGCAAGCTCATGGCTGACTAATTTTTTTTATTTATGCAGAGGCCGAGGCCGCCTCGGCCTCTGAG
CTATTCCAGAAGTAGTGAGGAGGCTTTTTTGGAGGCCTAGGCTTTTGCAAAAAGCTCCCCGTGGCACGAC
AGGTTTCCCGACTGGAAAGCGGGCAGTGAGCGCAACGCAATTAATGTGAGTTAGCTCACTCATTAGGCAC
CCCAGGCTTTACACTTTATGCTTCCGGCTCGTATGTTGTGTGGAATTGTGAGCGGATAACAATTTCACAC
AGGAAACAGCTATGACATGATTACGAATTTCACAAATAAAGCATTTTTTTCACTGCATTCTAGTTGTGGT
TTGTCCAAACTCATCAATGTATCTTATCATGTCTGGATCAACTGGATAACTCAAGCTAACCAAAATCATC
CCAAACTTCCCACCCCATACCCTATTACCACTGCCAATTACCTGTGGTTTCATTTACTCTAAACCTGTGA
TTCCTCTGAATTATTTTCATTTTAAAGAAATTGTATTTGTTAAATATGTACTACAAACTTAGTAGT
Features (pLannotate 1.2.2; 27 found; start..end, strand, type, name):
    377..634     +  LTR            5' LTR (truncated): truncated 5' long terminal repeat (LTR) from HIV-1
    681..806     +  misc_feature   HIV-1 Ψ: packaging signal of human immunodeficiency virus type 1
    790..1128    +  CDS            HIV-1 gag (fragment): gag protein from human immunodeficiency virus 1; gag
   1303..1536    +  misc_feature   RRE: The Rev response element (RRE) of HIV-1 allows for Rev-dependent mRNA export from the nucleus to the cytoplasm.
   1913..2013    +  CDS            Rev (fragment): human immunodeficiency virus 1 (HIV-1) Rev protein; rev; enhances nuclear export of unspliced and incompletely spliced viral mRNAs
   2058..2175    +  misc_feature   cPPT/CTS: central polypurine tract and central termination sequence of HIV-1
   2223..3401    +  promoter       EF-1α promoter: strong constitutive promoter for human elongation factor EF-1α
   3422..3442    +  protein_bind   attB1: mutant version of attB; core recombination site for the Gateway® BP reaction BP Clonase™
   3448..5148    +  CDS            TGFBR2: TGFR2_HUMAN - Experimental evidence at protein level: Swiss-Prot protein existence level 1. Transmembrane serine/threonine kinase forming with the TGF- beta type I serine/threonine kinase receptor, TGFBR1, the non- promiscuous receptor for the TGF-beta cytokines TGFB1, TGFB2 and TGFB3. Transduces the TGFB1, TGFB2 and TGFB3 signal from the cell surface to the cytoplasm and is thus regulating a plethora of physiological and pathological processes including cell cycle arrest in epithelial and hematopoietic cells, control of mesenchymal cell proliferation and differentiation, wound healing, extrac
   5153..5177    -  protein_bind   attB2: mutant version of attB; recombination site for the Gateway® BP reaction BP Clonase™
   5230..5271    +  CDS            V5 tag: epitope tag from simian virus 5
   5397..5859    +  misc_feature   IRES: internal ribosome entry site (IRES) of the encephalomyocarditis virus (EMCV)
   5873..6592    +  CDS            EGFP: the original enhanced GFP (Yang et al., 1996) mammalian codon-optimized
   6606..7194    +  misc_feature   WPRE: woodchuck hepatitis virus posttranscriptional regulatory element
   7202..7267    +  CDS            nef (fragment): NEF_HV1Z2 - Experimental evidence at protein level: Swiss-Prot protein existence level 1. Extracellular Nef protein targets CD4(+) T-lymphocytes for apoptosis by interacting with CXCR4 surface receptors. From Human immunodeficiency virus type 1 group M subtype D (isolate Z2/CDC-Z34) (HIV-1).
   7269..7502    +  LTR            3' LTR (ΔU3): self-inactivating 3' long terminal repeat (LTR) from HIV-1
   7707..7811    +  promoter       AmpR promoter: bla
   7812..8672    +  CDS            AmpR: β-lactamase; bla; confers resistance to ampicillin, carbenicillin, and related antibiotics
   8843..9431    +  rep_origin     ori: high-copy-number ColE1/pMB1/pBR322/pUC origin of replication
   9614..9668    +  CDS            lacI (fragment): lac repressor; lacI; The lac repressor binds to the lac operator to inhibit transcription in E. coli. This inhibition can be relieved by adding lactose or isopropyl-β-D-thiogalactopyranoside (IPTG).
   9674..9767    +  rep_origin     SV40 ori (fragment): SV40 origin of replication
   9792..9829    +  CDS            lacI (fragment): lac repressor; lacI; The lac repressor binds to the lac operator to inhibit transcription in E. coli. This inhibition can be relieved by adding lactose or isopropyl-β-D-thiogalactopyranoside (IPTG).
   9842..9863    +  protein_bind   CAP binding site: CAP binding activates transcription in the presence of cAMP. E. coli catabolite activator protein
   9878..9908    +  promoter       lac promoter: promoter for the E. coli lac operon
   9916..9932    +  protein_bind   lac operator: The lac repressor binds to the lac operator to inhibit transcription in E. coli. This inhibition can be relieved by adding lactose or isopropyl-β-D-thiogalactopyranoside (IPTG). lac repressor encoded by lacI
   9966..10049   +  polyA_signal   SV40 poly(A) signal (fragment): SV40 polyadenylation signal
  10216..329     +  CDS            nef (fragment) (across the origin): NEF_HV1BR - Experimental evidence at protein level: Swiss-Prot protein existence level 1. Extracellular Nef protein targets CD4(+) T-lymphocytes for apoptosis by interacting with CXCR4 surface receptors (PubMed:14990729). From Human immunodeficiency virus type 1 group M subtype B (isolate BRU/LAI) (HIV-1).
