[The description below was written by a language model from this plasmid's Addgene catalogue record and pLannotate feature annotations shown in this document.]
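Description:
pHAGE-TGFBR2-R190H is an HIV-1-derived lentiviral expression plasmid built on the pHAGE backbone, carrying the human TGF-beta type II receptor (TGFBR2) with the R190H amino-acid substitution. In bacteria it is maintained through a high-copy ColE1/pUC-type origin and selected with ampicillin via the bla gene. The 10.2 kb sequence contains the usual transfer-vector elements: a truncated 5' LTR, the Ψ packaging signal with a short gag fragment, the Rev response element for Rev-dependent nuclear export of the genomic RNA, the cPPT/CTS, and a ΔU3 self-inactivating 3' LTR that silences LTR promoter activity after integration. Small remnants of nef, rev, lacI, the lac promoter region and SV40 sequences are also annotated and appear to be backbone leftovers rather than functional parts.

The payload is driven by the strong constitutive human EF-1α promoter. The TGFBR2 open reading frame sits between attB1 and attB2 sites, consistent with its insertion by Gateway recombination. A V5 epitope tag lies just downstream of attB2; whether it is fused in frame to the receptor depends on the presence of a native stop codon, which the record does not state. An EMCV IRES followed by EGFP allows a fluorescent reporter to be translated from the same transcript, marking transduced cells, and a WPRE enhances transcript expression.

The stated purpose is lentiviral expression of the R190H variant. The plasmid comes from a study on systematic functional annotation of somatic cancer mutations, suggesting use in comparing the mutant receptor's effects in transduced mammalian cells.
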