Addgene plasmid #116701: pHAGE-TGFBR2-R190H
Purpose: Lentiviral expression of TGFBR2 R190H
Depositing lab: Gordon Mills & Kenneth Scott. Depositing organization: Baylor College of Medicine. Publication: Systematic Functional Annotation of Somatic Mutations in Cancer. Ng PK, Li J, Jeong KJ, Shao S, Chen H, Tsang YH, Sengupta S, Wang Z, Bhavana VH, Tran R, Soewito S, Minussi DC, Moreno D, Kong K, Dogruluk T, Lu H, Gao J, Tokheim C, Zhou DC, Johnson AM, Zeng J, Ip CKM, Ju Z, Wester M, Yu S, Li Y, Vellano CP, Schultz N, Karchin R, Ding L, Lu Y, Cheung LWT, Chen K, Shaw KR, Meric-Bernstam F, Scott KL, Yi S, Sahni N, Liang H, Mills GB. Cancer Cell. 2018 Mar 12;33(3):450-462.e10. doi: 10.1016/j.ccell.2018.01.021. PubMed 29533785.
Backbone
  Vector backbone: pHAGE
  Vector type: Lentiviral
Growth in bacteria
  Bacterial resistance: Ampicillin, 100 μg/mL
  Growth temperature: 37°C
  Growth strain: Stbl3
  Copy number: High Copy
Gene/Insert
  Gene/Insert name: TGFBR2
  Species: H. sapiens (human)
  Mutation: R190H
  Entrez Gene: TGFBR2 (a.k.a. AAT3, FAA3, LDS1B, LDS2, LDS2B, MFS2, RIIC, TAAD2, TBR-ii, TBRII, TGFR-2, TGFbeta-RII, tbetaR-II)
  Cloning method: Gateway Cloning
Terms and licenses: Academic/Nonprofit Terms; Industry Terms: Not Available to Industry
How to cite: pHAGE-TGFBR2-R190H was a gift from Gordon Mills & Kenneth Scott (Addgene plasmid # 116701 ; http://n2t.net/addgene:116701 ; RRID:Addgene_116701)
