>Addgene plasmid #116701 | pHAGE-TGFBR2-R190H | depositor partial sequence | sequence record 219576 | insert
ATGGGTCGGGGGCTGCTCAGGGGCCTGTGGCCGCTGCACATCGTCCTGTGGACGCGTATCGCCAGCACGA
TCCCACCGCACGTTCAGAAGTCGGTTAATAACGACATGATAGTCACTGACAACAACGGTGCAGTCAAGTT
TCCACAACTGTGTAAATTTTGTGATGTGAGATTTTCCACCTGTGACAACCAGAAATCCTGCATGAGCAAC
TGCAGCATCACCTCCATCTGTGAGAAGCCACAGGAAGTCTGTGTGGCTGTATGGAGAAAGAATGACGAGA
ACATAACACTAGAGACAGTTTGCCATGACCCCAAGCTCCCCTACCATGACTTTATTCTGGAAGATGCTGC
TTCTCCAAAGTGCATTATGAAGGAAAAAAAAAAGCCTGGTGAGACTTTCTTCATGTGTTCCTGTAGCTCT
GATGAGTGCAATGACAACATCATCTTCTCAGAAGAATATAACACCAGCAATCCTGACTTGTTGCTAGTCA
TATTTCAAGTGACAGGCATCAGCCTCCTGCCACCACTGGGAGTTGCCATATCTGTCATCATCATCTTCTA
CTGCTACCACGTTAACCGGCAGCAGAAGCTGAGTTCAACCTGGGAAACCGGCAAGACGCGGAAGCTCATG
GAGTTCAGCGAGCACTGTGCCATCATCCTGGAAGATGACCGCTCTGACATCAGCTCCACGTGTGCCAACA
ACATCAACCACAACACAGAGCTGCTGCCCATTGAGCTGGACACCCTGGTGGGGAAAGGTCGCTTTGCTGA
GGTCTATAAGGCCAAGCTGAAGCAGAACACTTCAGAGCAGTTTGAGACAGTGGCAGTCAAGATCTTTCCC
TATGAGGAGTATGCCTCTTGGAAGACAGAGAAGGACATCTTCTCAGACATCAATCTGAAGCATGAGAACA
TACTCCAGTTCCTGACGGCTGAGGAGCGGAAGACGGAGTTGGGGAAACAATACTGGCTGATCACCGCCTT
CCACGCCAAGGGCAACCTACAGGAGTACCTGACGCGGCATGTCATCAGCTGGGAGGACCTGCGCAAGCTG
GGCAGCTCCCTCGCCCGGGGGATTGCTCACCTCCACAGTGATCACACTCCATGTGGGAGGCCCAAGATGC
CCATCGTGCACAGGGACCTCAAGAGCTCCAATATCCTCGTGAAGAACGACCTAACCTGCTGCCTGTGTGA
CTTTGGGCTTTCCCTGCGTCTGGACCCTACTCTGTCTGTGGATGACCTGGCTAACAGTGGGCAGGTGGGA
ACTGCAAGATACATGGCTCCAGAAGTCCTAGAATCCAGGATGAATTTGGAGAATGTTGAGTCCTTCAAGC
AGACCGATGTCTACTCCATGGCTCTGGTGCTCTGGGAAATGACATCTCGCTGTAATGCAGTGGGAGAAGT
AAAAGATTATGAGCCTCCATTTGGTTCCAAGGTGCGGGAGCACCCCTGTGTCGAAAGCATGAAGGACAAC
GTGTTGAGAGATCGAGGGCGACCAGAAATTCCCAGCTTCTGGCTCAACCACCAGGGCATCCAGATGGTGT
GTGAGACGTTGACTGAGTGCTGGGACCACGACCCAGAGGCCCGTCTCACAGCCCAGTGTGTGGCAGAACG
CTTCAGTGAGCTGGAGCATCTGGACAGGCTCTCGGGGAGGAGCTGCTCGGAGGAGAAGATTCCTGAAGAC
GGCTCCCTAAACACTACCAAATAG
